Addgene plasmid #163115: Red Glifon 300
Purpose: Red fluorescent protein-based glucose sensor for mammalian cells with higer affinity
Depositing lab: Takashi Tsuboi. Depositing organization: University of Tokyo, Graduate School of Arts and Sciences. Publication: Development of red genetically encoded biosensor for visualization of intracellular glucose dynamics. Mita M, Sugawara I, Harada K, Ito M, Takizawa M, Ishida K, Ueda H, Kitaguchi T, Tsuboi T. Cell Chem Biol. 2021 Jun 29. pii: S2451-9456(21)00301-9. doi: 10.1016/j.chembiol.2021.06.002. PubMed 34197723.
Backbone
  Vector backbone: pcDNA3.1(-)
  Backbone size w/o insert (bp): 5400
  Total vector size (bp): 7044
  Vector type: Mammalian Expression
Growth in bacteria
  Bacterial resistance: Ampicillin, 100 μg/mL
  Growth temperature: 37°C
  Growth strain: DH5alpha
  Copy number: High Copy
Gene/Insert
  Gene/Insert name: Red Glifon 300
  Species: Synthetic
  Insert size (bp): 1644
  Promoter: CMV
  Cloning method: Restriction Enzyme; 5′ cloning site BamHI (not destroyed); 3′ cloning site HindIII (not destroyed)
  Sequencing primers: 5′ CMV Forward; 3′ BGH Reverse
Terms and licenses: Academic/Nonprofit Terms; Industry Terms: Not Available to Industry
How to cite: Red Glifon 300 was a gift from Takashi Tsuboi (Addgene plasmid # 163115 ; http://n2t.net/addgene:163115 ; RRID:Addgene_163115)
