[The description below was written by a language model from this plasmid's Addgene catalogue record and pLannotate feature annotations shown in this document.]
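Description:
Red Glifon 300 is a mammalian expression plasmid built on the pcDNA3.1(-) backbone that encodes a synthetic, single-fluorophore red glucose biosensor. The roughly 1.6 kb insert was cloned between BamHI and HindIII sites, both retained, downstream of the human cytomegalovirus immediate-early enhancer and promoter, and is terminated by the bovine growth hormone polyadenylation signal. A T7 promoter lies between the CMV promoter and the insert. The feature tables show how the sensor is assembled: a large portion of the E. coli periplasmic glucose/galactose-binding protein MglB is inserted between two fragments of the red fluorescent protein mApple, joined by short linkers. In this type of design, sugar binding changes the conformation of the binding domain, which is transmitted to the split fluorescent protein and alters its fluorescence. The record describes this version as the higher-affinity member of its sensor series, but does not state the affinity value.

The plasmid is propagated in E. coli through a high-copy ColE1/pUC-type origin and selected with ampicillin through the β-lactamase gene and its own promoter. An f1 origin is also present. For mammalian cells, an SV40 early promoter drives the neomycin phosphotransferase gene with an SV40 polyadenylation signal, which would allow G418 selection of stable lines. Short annotated fragments such as the HIV-1 LTR, ble, lacI and bom hits are probably backbone remnants or incidental matches rather than functional elements. The depositor and sequencing-derived records, about 7.06 kb each, show the same feature set in the same order. The construct is intended for live imaging of intracellular glucose dynamics in mammalian cells.
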