Features (pLannotate 1.2.2; 22 found; start..end, strand, type, name):
     28..80      -  misc_feature   bom (fragment): basis of mobility region from pBR322
    235..614     +  enhancer       CMV enhancer: human cytomegalovirus immediate early enhancer
    615..818     +  promoter       CMV promoter: human cytomegalovirus (CMV) immediate early promoter
    814..847     +  LTR            5' LTR (truncated) (fragment): truncated 5' long terminal repeat (LTR) from HIV-1
    863..881     +  promoter       T7 promoter: promoter for bacteriophage T7 RNA polymerase
    987..1434    +  CDS            mApple (fragment): photostable monomeric derivative of DsRed (Shaner et al., 2008) mammalian codon-optimized
   1448..2359    +  CDS            mglB (fragment): DGAL_ECOLI - Experimental evidence at protein level: Swiss-Prot protein existence level 1. This protein is involved in the active transport of galactose and glucose. It plays a role in the chemotaxis towards the two sugars by interacting with the trg chemoreceptor. From Escherichia coli (strain K12).
   2372..2626    +  CDS            mApple (fragment): photostable monomeric derivative of DsRed (Shaner et al., 2008) mammalian codon-optimized
   2659..2883    +  polyA_signal   bGH poly(A) signal: bovine growth hormone polyadenylation signal
   2887..2908    +  promoter       SV40 promoter (fragment): SV40 enhancer and early promoter
   2929..3357    +  rep_origin     f1 ori (sequence partly withheld): f1 bacteriophage origin of replication; arrow indicates direction of (+) strand synthesis
   3371..3700    +  promoter       SV40 promoter: SV40 enhancer and early promoter
   3767..4558    +  CDS            neo: KKA2_KLEPN - Also known as kan, nptII. Experimental evidence at protein level: Swiss-Prot protein existence level 1. Resistance to kanamycin, neomycin, paromomycin, ribostamycin, butirosin and gentamicin B. From Klebsiella pneumoniae.
   4582..4740    +  CDS            ble (fragment): BLE_KLEPN - Experimental evidence at protein level: Swiss-Prot protein existence level 1. Binding protein with a strong affinity to the bleomycin family of antibiotics. Binds to CL990; an antimitotic-antibiotic compound. From Klebsiella pneumoniae.
   4735..4856    +  polyA_signal   SV40 poly(A) signal: SV40 polyadenylation signal
   4929..4945    -  protein_bind   lac operator: The lac repressor binds to the lac operator to inhibit transcription in E. coli. This inhibition can be relieved by adding lactose or isopropyl-β-D-thiogalactopyranoside (IPTG). lac repressor encoded by lacI
   4953..4983    -  promoter       lac promoter: promoter for the E. coli lac operon
   4998..5019    -  protein_bind   CAP binding site: CAP binding activates transcription in the presence of cAMP. E. coli catabolite activator protein
   5032..5124    -  CDS            lacI (fragment): lac repressor; lacI; The lac repressor binds to the lac operator to inhibit transcription in E. coli. This inhibition can be relieved by adding lactose or isopropyl-β-D-thiogalactopyranoside (IPTG).
   5307..5892    -  rep_origin     ori: high-copy-number ColE1/pMB1/pBR322/pUC origin of replication
   6063..6923    -  CDS            AmpR: β-lactamase; bla; confers resistance to ampicillin, carbenicillin, and related antibiotics
   6924..7028    -  promoter       AmpR promoter: bla
>Addgene plasmid #163115 | Red Glifon 300 | depositor full sequence | sequence record 316045 | Red Glifon 300 sequence 7059 bps
GACGGATCGGGAGATCTCCCGATCCCCTATGGTGCACTCTCAGTACAATCTGCTCTGATGCCGCATAGTT
AAGCCAGTATCTGCTCCCTGCTTGTGTGTTGGAGGTCGCTGAGTAGTGCGCGAGCAAAATTTAAGCTACA
ACAAGGCAAGGCTTGACCGACAATTGCATGAAGAATCTGCTTAGGGTTAGGCGTTTTGCGCTGCTTCGCG
ATGTACGGGCCAGATATACGCGTTGACATTGATTATTGACTAGTTATTAATAGTAATCAATTACGGGGTC
ATTAGTTCATAGCCCATATATGGAGTTCCGCGTTACATAACTTACGGTAAATGGCCCGCCTGGCTGACCG
CCCAACGACCCCCGCCCATTGACGTCAATAATGACGTATGTTCCCATAGTAACGCCAATAGGGACTTTCC
ATTGACGTCAATGGGTGGAGTATTTACGGTAAACTGCCCACTTGGCAGTACATCAAGTGTATCATATGCC
AAGTACGCCCCCTATTGACGTCAATGACGGTAAATGGCCCGCCTGGCATTATGCCCAGTACATGACCTTA
TGGGACTTTCCTACTTGGCAGTACATCTACGTATTAGTCATCGCTATTACCATGGTGATGCGGTTTTGGC
AGTACATCAATGGGCGTGGATAGCGGTTTGACTCACGGGGATTTCCAAGTCTCCACCCCATTGACGTCAA
TGGGAGTTTGTTTTGGCACCAAAATCAACGGGACTTTCCAAAATGTCGTAACAACTCCGCCCCATTGACG
CAAATGGGCGGTAGGCGTGTACGGTGGGAGGTCTATATAAGCAGAGCTCTCTGGCTAACTAGAGAACCCA
CTGCTTACTGGCTTATCGAAATTAATACGACTCACTATAGGGAGACCCAAGCTGGCTAGCGTTTAAACGG
GCCCTCTAGACTCGAGCGGCCGCCACTGTGCTGGATATCTGCAGAATTCCACCACACTGGACTAGTGGAT
CCATGCTGGTGAGCAAGGGCGGGGAGGATAACATGGCCATCATCAAGGAGTTCATGCGCTTCAAGGTGCA
CATGGAGGGCTCCGTGAACGGCCACGAGTTCGAGATCGAGGGCGAGGGCGAGGGCCGCCCCTACGAGGCC
TTTCAGACCGCTAAGCTGAAGGTGACCAAGGGTGGCCCCCTGCCCTTCGCCTGGGACATCCTGTCCCCTC
AGTTCATGTACGGCTCCAAGGCCTACATTAAGCACCCAGCCGACATCCCCGACTACTTCAAGCTGTCCTT
CCCCGAGGGCTTCAGGTGGGAGCGCGTGATGAACTTCGAGGACGGCGGCATTATTCACGTTAACCAGGAC
TCCTCCCTGCAGGACGGCGTATTCATCTACAAGGTGAAGCTGCGCGGCACCAACTTCCCCCCCGACGGCC
CCGTAATGCAGAAGAAGACCATGGGCTGGGAGGCTCTTCCTGGTACTGATGGGCGCATTGGTGTAACAAT
CTATAAGTACGACGATAACTTTATGTCTGTAGTGCGCAAGGCTATTGAGCAAGATGCGAAAGCCGCGCCA
GATGTTCAGCTGCTGATGAATGATTCTCAGAATGACCAGTCCAAGCAGAACGATCAGATCGACGTATTGC
TGGCGAAAGGGGTGAAGGCACTGGCAATCAACCTGGTTGACCCGGCAGCTGCGGGTACGGTGATTGAGAA
AGCGCGTGGGCAAAACGTGCCGGTGGTTTTCTTCAACAAAGAACCGTCTCGTAAGGCGCTGGATAGCTAC
GACAAAGCCTACTACGTTGGCACTGACTCCAAAGAGTCCGGCATTATTCAAGGCGATTTGATTGCTAAAC
ACTGGGCGGCGAATCAGGGTTGGGATCTGAACAAAGACGGTCAGATTCAGTTCGTACTGCTGAAAGGTGA
ACCGGGCCATCCGGATGCAGAAGCACGTACCACTTACGTGATTAAAGAATTGAACGATAAAGGCATCAAA
ACTGAACAGTTACAGTTAGATACCGCAATGTGGGACACCGCTCAGGCGAAAGATAAGATGGACGCCTGGC
TGTCTGGCCCGAACGCCAACAAAATCGAAGTGGTTATCGCCAACAACGATGCGATGGCAATGGGCGCGGT
TGAAGCGCTGAAAGCACACAACAAGTCCAGCATTCCGGTGTTTGGCGTCGATGCGCTGCCAGAAGCGCTG
GCGCTGGTGAAATCCGGTGCACTGGCGGGCACCGTACTGAACGATGCTAACAACCAGGCGAAAGCGACCT
TTGATCTGGCGAAAAACCTGGCCGATGGTAAAGGTGCGGCTGATGGCACCAACTGGAAAATCGACAACAA
AGTGGTCCGCGTACCTTATGTTGGCGTAGATAAAGACAACCTGTATGAGGGTTGGGTTTCCGAGCGGATG
TACCCCGAGGACGGCGCCCTGAAGAGCGAGATCAAGAAGGGGCTGAGGCTGAAGGACGGCGGCCACTACG
CCGCCGAGGTCAAGACCACCTACAAGGCCAAGAAGCCCGTGCAGCTGCCCGGCGCCTACATCGTCGACAT
CAAGTTGGACATCGTGTCCCACAACGAGGACTACACCATCGTGGAACAGTGCGAACGCGCCGAGGGCCGC
CACTCCACCGGCGGCATGGACGAGCTGTACAAGTAAAAGCTTAAGTTTAAACCGCTGATCAGCCTCGACT
GTGCCTTCTAGTTGCCAGCCATCTGTTGTTTGCCCCTCCCCCGTGCCTTCCTTGACCCTGGAAGGTGCCA
CTCCCACTGTCCTTTCCTAATAAAATGAGGAAATTGCATCGCATTGTCTGAGTAGGTGTCATTCTATTCT
GGGGGGTGGGGTGGGGCAGGACAGCAAGGGGGAGGATTGGGAAGACAATAGCAGGCATGCTGGGGATGCG
GTGGGCTCTATGGCTTCTGAGGCGGAAAGAACCAGCTGGGGCTCTAGGGGGTATCCCC
[124 nt withheld, positions 2929-3052]
C
[91 nt withheld, positions 3054-3144]
A
[49 nt withheld, positions 3146-3194]
CCTTTGACGTTGGAGTCCACGTTCTTT
[37 nt withheld, positions 3222-3258]
ACCCTATCTCGGTCTATTCTTTTGATTTATAAGGGATTTTGCCGATTTCGGCCTATTGGTTAAAAAATGA
GCTGATTTAACAAAAATTTAACGCGAATTAATTCTGTGGAATGTGTGTCAGTTAGGGTGTGGAAAGTCCC
CAGGCTCCCCAGCAGGCAGAAGTATGCAAAGCATGCATCTCAATTAGTCAGCAACCAGGTGTGGAAAGTC
CCCAGGCTCCCCAGCAGGCAGAAGTATGCAAAGCATGCATCTCAATTAGTCAGCAACCATAGTCCCGCCC
CTAACTCCGCCCATCCCGCCCCTAACTCCGCCCAGTTCCGCCCATTCTCCGCCCCATGGCTGACTAATTT
TTTTTATTTATGCAGAGGCCGAGGCCGCCTCTGCCTCTGAGCTATTCCAGAAGTAGTGAGGAGGCTTTTT
TGGAGGCCTAGGCTTTTGCAAAAAGCTCCCGGGAGCTTGTATATCCATTTTCGGATCTGATCAAGAGACA
GGATGAGGATCGTTTCGCATGATTGAACAAGATGGATTGCACGCAGGTTCTCCGGCCGCTTGGGTGGAGA
GGCTATTCGGCTATGACTGGGCACAACAGACAATCGGCTGCTCTGATGCCGCCGTGTTCCGGCTGTCAGC
GCAGGGGCGCCCGGTTCTTTTTGTCAAGACCGACCTGTCCGGTGCCCTGAATGAACTGCAGGACGAGGCA
GCGCGGCTATCGTGGCTGGCCACGACGGGCGTTCCTTGCGCAGCTGTGCTCGACGTTGTCACTGAAGCGG
GAAGGGACTGGCTGCTATTGGGCGAAGTGCCGGGGCAGGATCTCCTGTCATCTCACCTTGCTCCTGCCGA
GAAAGTATCCATCATGGCTGATGCAATGCGGCGGCTGCATACGCTTGATCCGGCTACCTGCCCATTCGAC
CACCAAGCGAAACATCGCATCGAGCGAGCACGTACTCGGATGGAAGCCGGTCTTGTCGATCAGGATGATC
TGGACGAAGAGCATCAGGGGCTCGCGCCAGCCGAACTGTTCGCCAGGCTCAAGGCGCGCATGCCCGACGG
CGAGGATCTCGTCGTGACCCATGGCGATGCCTGCTTGCCGAATATCATGGTGGAAAATGGCCGCTTTTCT
GGATTCATCGACTGTGGCCGGCTGGGTGTGGCGGACCGCTATCAGGACATAGCGTTGGCTACCCGTGATA
TTGCTGAAGAGCTTGGCGGCGAATGGGCTGACCGCTTCCTCGTGCTTTACGGTATCGCCGCTCCCGATTC
GCAGCGCATCGCCTTCTATCGCCTTCTTGACGAGTTCTTCTGAGCGGGACTCTGGGGTTCGAAATGACCG
ACCAAGCGACGCCCAACCTGCCATCACGAGATTTCGATTCCACCGCCGCCTTCTATGAAAGGTTGGGCTT
CGGAATCGTTTTCCGGGACGCCGGCTGGATGATCCTCCAGCGCGGGGATCTCATGCTGGAGTTCTTCGCC
CACCCCAACTTGTTTATTGCAGCTTATAATGGTTACAAATAAAGCAATAGCATCACAAATTTCACAAATA
AAGCATTTTTTTCACTGCATTCTAGTTGTGGTTTGTCCAAACTCATCAATGTATCTTATCATGTCTGTAT
ACCGTCGACCTCTAGCTAGAGCTTGGCGTAATCATGGTCATAGCTGTTTCCTGTGTGAAATTGTTATCCG
CTCACAATTCCACACAACATACGAGCCGGAAGCATAAAGTGTAAAGCCTGGGGTGCCTAATGAGTGAGCT
AACTCACATTAATTGCGTTGCGCTCACTGCCCGCTTTCCAGTCGGGAAACCTGTCGTGCCAGCTGCATTA
ATGAATCGGCCAACGCGCGGGGAGAGGCGGTTTGCGTATTGGGCGCTCTTCCGCTTCCTCGCTCACTGAC
TCGCTGCGCTCGGTCGTTCGGCTGCGGCGAGCGGTATCAGCTCACTCAAAGGCGGTAATACGGTTATCCA
CAGAATCAGGGGATAACGCAGGAAAGAACATGTGAGCAAAAGGCCAGCAAAAGGCCAGGAACCGTAAAAA
GGCCGCGTTGCTGGCGTTTTTCCATAGGCTCCGCCCCCCTGACGAGCATCACAAAAATCGACGCTCAAGT
CAGAGGTGGCGAAACCCGACAGGACTATAAAGATACCAGGCGTTTCCCCCTGGAAGCTCCCTCGTGCGCT
CTCCTGTTCCGACCCTGCCGCTTACCGGATACCTGTCCGCCTTTCTCCCTTCGGGAAGCGTGGCGCTTTC
TCATAGCTCACGCTGTAGGTATCTCAGTTCGGTGTAGGTCGTTCGCTCCAAGCTGGGCTGTGTGCACGAA
CCCCCCGTTCAGCCCGACCGCTGCGCCTTATCCGGTAACTATCGTCTTGAGTCCAACCCGGTAAGACACG
ACTTATCGCCACTGGCAGCAGCCACTGGTAACAGGATTAGCAGAGCGAGGTATGTAGGCGGTGCTACAGA
GTTCTTGAAGTGGTGGCCTAACTACGGCTACACTAGAAGAACAGTATTTGGTATCTGCGCTCTGCTGAAG
CCAGTTACCTTCGGAAAAAGAGTTGGTAGCTCTTGATCCGGCAAACAAACCACCGCTGGTAGCGGTTTTT
TTGTTTGCAAGCAGCAGATTACGCGCAGAAAAAAAGGATCTCAAGAAGATCCTTTGATCTTTTCTACGGG
GTCTGACGCTCAGTGGAACGAAAACTCACGTTAAGGGATTTTGGTCATGAGATTATCAAAAAGGATCTTC
ACCTAGATCCTTTTAAATTAAAAATGAAGTTTTAAATCAATCTAAAGTATATATGAGTAAACTTGGTCTG
ACAGTTACCAATGCTTAATCAGTGAGGCACCTATCTCAGCGATCTGTCTATTTCGTTCATCCATAGTTGC
CTGACTCCCCGTCGTGTAGATAACTACGATACGGGAGGGCTTACCATCTGGCCCCAGTGCTGCAATGATA
CCGCGAGACCCACGCTCACCGGCTCCAGATTTATCAGCAATAAACCAGCCAGCCGGAAGGGCCGAGCGCA
GAAGTGGTCCTGCAACTTTATCCGCCTCCATCCAGTCTATTAATTGTTGCCGGGAAGCTAGAGTAAGTAG
TTCGCCAGTTAATAGTTTGCGCAACGTTGTTGCCATTGCTACAGGCATCGTGGTGTCACGCTCGTCGTTT
GGTATGGCTTCATTCAGCTCCGGTTCCCAACGATCAAGGCGAGTTACATGATCCCCCATGTTGTGCAAAA
AAGCGGTTAGCTCCTTCGGTCCTCCGATCGTTGTCAGAAGTAAGTTGGCCGCAGTGTTATCACTCATGGT
TATGGCAGCACTGCATAATTCTCTTACTGTCATGCCATCCGTAAGATGCTTTTCTGTGACTGGTGAGTAC
TCAACCAAGTCATTCTGAGAATAGTGTATGCGGCGACCGAGTTGCTCTTGCCCGGCGTCAATACGGGATA
ATACCGCGCCACATAGCAGAACTTTAAAAGTGCTCATCATTGGAAAACGTTCTTCGGGGCGAAAACTCTC
AAGGATCTTACCGCTGTTGAGATCCAGTTCGATGTAACCCACTCGTGCACCCAACTGATCTTCAGCATCT
TTTACTTTCACCAGCGTTTCTGGGTGAGCAAAAACAGGAAGGCAAAATGCCGCAAAAAAGGGAATAAGGG
CGACACGGAAATGTTGAATACTCATACTCTTCCTTTTTCAATATTATTGAAGCATTTATCAGGGTTATTG
TCTCATGAGCGGATACATATTTGAATGTATTTAGAAAAATAAACAAATAGGGGTTCCGCGCACATTTCCC
CGAAAAGTGCCACCTGACGTC
