Features (pLannotate 1.2.2; 22 found; start..end, strand, type, name):
      1..380     +  enhancer       CMV enhancer: human cytomegalovirus immediate early enhancer
    381..584     +  promoter       CMV promoter: human cytomegalovirus (CMV) immediate early promoter
    580..613     +  LTR            5' LTR (truncated) (fragment): truncated 5' long terminal repeat (LTR) from HIV-1
    629..647     +  promoter       T7 promoter: promoter for bacteriophage T7 RNA polymerase
    753..1200    +  CDS            mApple (fragment): photostable monomeric derivative of DsRed (Shaner et al., 2008) mammalian codon-optimized
   1214..2125    +  CDS            mglB (fragment): DGAL_ECOLI - Experimental evidence at protein level: Swiss-Prot protein existence level 1. This protein is involved in the active transport of galactose and glucose. It plays a role in the chemotaxis towards the two sugars by interacting with the trg chemoreceptor. From Escherichia coli (strain K12).
   2138..2392    +  CDS            mApple (fragment): photostable monomeric derivative of DsRed (Shaner et al., 2008) mammalian codon-optimized
   2425..2649    +  polyA_signal   bGH poly(A) signal: bovine growth hormone polyadenylation signal
   2653..2674    +  promoter       SV40 promoter (fragment): SV40 enhancer and early promoter
   2695..3123    +  rep_origin     f1 ori (sequence partly withheld): f1 bacteriophage origin of replication; arrow indicates direction of (+) strand synthesis
   3137..3466    +  promoter       SV40 promoter: SV40 enhancer and early promoter
   3533..4324    +  CDS            neo: KKA2_KLEPN - Also known as kan, nptII. Experimental evidence at protein level: Swiss-Prot protein existence level 1. Resistance to kanamycin, neomycin, paromomycin, ribostamycin, butirosin and gentamicin B. From Klebsiella pneumoniae.
   4348..4506    +  CDS            ble (fragment): BLE_KLEPN - Experimental evidence at protein level: Swiss-Prot protein existence level 1. Binding protein with a strong affinity to the bleomycin family of antibiotics. Binds to CL990; an antimitotic-antibiotic compound. From Klebsiella pneumoniae.
   4501..4622    +  polyA_signal   SV40 poly(A) signal: SV40 polyadenylation signal
   4695..4711    -  protein_bind   lac operator: The lac repressor binds to the lac operator to inhibit transcription in E. coli. This inhibition can be relieved by adding lactose or isopropyl-β-D-thiogalactopyranoside (IPTG). lac repressor encoded by lacI
   4719..4749    -  promoter       lac promoter: promoter for the E. coli lac operon
   4764..4785    -  protein_bind   CAP binding site: CAP binding activates transcription in the presence of cAMP. E. coli catabolite activator protein
   4798..4890    -  CDS            lacI (fragment): lac repressor; lacI; The lac repressor binds to the lac operator to inhibit transcription in E. coli. This inhibition can be relieved by adding lactose or isopropyl-β-D-thiogalactopyranoside (IPTG).
   5073..5661    -  rep_origin     ori: high-copy-number ColE1/pMB1/pBR322/pUC origin of replication
   5832..6692    -  CDS            AmpR: β-lactamase; bla; confers resistance to ampicillin, carbenicillin, and related antibiotics
   6693..6797    -  promoter       AmpR promoter: bla
   6856..6908    -  misc_feature   bom (fragment): basis of mobility region from pBR322
>Addgene plasmid #163115 | Red Glifon 300 | addgene full sequence | sequence record 321697 | Addgene NGS Result
GACATTGATTATTGACTAGTTATTAATAGTAATCAATTACGGGGTCATTAGTTCATAGCCCATATATGGA
GTTCCGCGTTACATAACTTACGGTAAATGGCCCGCCTGGCTGACCGCCCAACGACCCCCGCCCATTGACG
TCAATAATGACGTATGTTCCCATAGTAACGCCAATAGGGACTTTCCATTGACGTCAATGGGTGGAGTATT
TACGGTAAACTGCCCACTTGGCAGTACATCAAGTGTATCATATGCCAAGTACGCCCCCTATTGACGTCAA
TGACGGTAAATGGCCCGCCTGGCATTATGCCCAGTACATGACCTTATGGGACTTTCCTACTTGGCAGTAC
ATCTACGTATTAGTCATCGCTATTACCATGGTGATGCGGTTTTGGCAGTACATCAATGGGCGTGGATAGC
GGTTTGACTCACGGGGATTTCCAAGTCTCCACCCCATTGACGTCAATGGGAGTTTGTTTTGGCACCAAAA
TCAACGGGACTTTCCAAAATGTCGTAACAACTCCGCCCCATTGACGCAAATGGGCGGTAGGCGTGTACGG
TGGGAGGTCTATATAAGCAGAGCTCTCTGGCTAACTAGAGAACCCACTGCTTACTGGCTTATCGAAATTA
ATACGACTCACTATAGGGAGACCCAAGCTGGCTAGCGTTTAAACGGGCCCTCTAGACTCGAGCGGCCGCC
ACTGTGCTGGATATCTGCAGAATTCCACCACACTGGACTAGTGGATCCATGCTGGTGAGCAAGGGCGGGG
AGGATAACATGGCCATCATCAAGGAGTTCATGCGCTTCAAGGTGCACATGGAGGGCTCCGTGAACGGCCA
CGAGTTCGAGATCGAGGGCGAGGGCGAGGGCCGCCCCTACGAGGCCTTTCAGACCGCTAAGCTGAAGGTG
ACCAAGGGTGGCCCCCTGCCCTTCGCCTGGGACATCCTGTCCCCTCAGTTCATGTACGGCTCCAAGGCCT
ACATTAAGCACCCAGCCGACATCCCCGACTACTTCAAGCTGTCCTTCCCCGAGGGCTTCAGGTGGGAGCG
CGTGATGAACTTCGAGGACGGCGGCATTATTCACGTTAACCAGGACTCCTCCCTGCAGGACGGCGTATTC
ATCTACAAGGTGAAGCTGCGCGGCACCAACTTCCCCCCCGACGGCCCCGTAATGCAGAAGAAGACCATGG
GCTGGGAGGCTCTTCCTGGTACTGATGGGCGCATTGGTGTAACAATCTATAAGTACGACGATAACTTTAT
GTCTGTAGTGCGCAAGGCTATTGAGCAAGATGCGAAAGCCGCGCCAGATGTTCAGCTGCTGATGAATGAT
TCTCAGAATGACCAGTCCAAGCAGAACGATCAGATCGACGTATTGCTGGCGAAAGGGGTGAAGGCACTGG
CAATCAACCTGGTTGACCCGGCAGCTGCGGGTACGGTGATTGAGAAAGCGCGTGGGCAAAACGTGCCGGT
GGTTTTCTTCAACAAAGAACCGTCTCGTAAGGCGCTGGATAGCTACGACAAAGCCTACTACGTTGGCACT
GACTCCAAAGAGTCCGGCATTATTCAAGGCGATTTGATTGCTAAACACTGGGCGGCGAATCAGGGTTGGG
ATCTGAACAAAGACGGTCAGATTCAGTTCGTACTGCTGAAAGGTGAACCGGGCCATCCGGATGCAGAAGC
ACGTACCACTTACGTGATTAAAGAATTGAACGATAAAGGCATCAAAACTGAACAGTTACAGTTAGATACC
GCAATGTGGGACACCGCTCAGGCGAAAGATAAGATGGACGCCTGGCTGTCTGGCCCGAACGCCAACAAAA
TCGAAGTGGTTATCGCCAACAACGATGCGATGGCAATGGGCGCGGTTGAAGCGCTGAAAGCACACAACAA
GTCCAGCATTCCGGTGTTTGGCGTCGATGCGCTGCCAGAAGCGCTGGCGCTGGTGAAATCCGGTGCACTG
GCGGGCACCGTACTGAACGATGCTAACAACCAGGCGAAAGCGACCTTTGATCTGGCGAAAAACCTGGCCG
ATGGTAAAGGTGCGGCTGATGGCACCAACTGGAAAATCGACAACAAAGTGGTCCGCGTACCTTATGTTGG
CGTAGATAAAGACAACCTGTATGAGGGTTGGGTTTCCGAGCGGATGTACCCCGAGGACGGCGCCCTGAAG
AGCGAGATCAAGAAGGGGCTGAGGCTGAAGGACGGCGGCCACTACGCCGCCGAGGTCAAGACCACCTACA
AGGCCAAGAAGCCCGTGCAGCTGCCCGGCGCCTACATCGTCGACATCAAGTTGGACATCGTGTCCCACAA
CGAGGACTACACCATCGTGGAACAGTGCGAACGCGCCGAGGGCCGCCACTCCACCGGCGGCATGGACGAG
CTGTACAAGTAAAAGCTTAAGTTTAAACCGCTGATCAGCCTCGACTGTGCCTTCTAGTTGCCAGCCATCT
GTTGTTTGCCCCTCCCCCGTGCCTTCCTTGACCCTGGAAGGTGCCACTCCCACTGTCCTTTCCTAATAAA
ATGAGGAAATTGCATCGCATTGTCTGAGTAGGTGTCATTCTATTCTGGGGGGTGGGGTGGGGCAGGACAG
CAAGGGGGAGGATTGGGAAGACAATAGCAGGCATGCTGGGGATGCGGTGGGCTCTATGGCTTCTGAGGCG
GAAAGAACCAGCTGGGGCTCTAGGGGGTATCCCC
[124 nt withheld, positions 2695-2818]
C
[91 nt withheld, positions 2820-2910]
A
[49 nt withheld, positions 2912-2960]
CCTTTGACGTTGGAGTCCACGTTCTTT
[37 nt withheld, positions 2988-3024]
ACCCTATCTCGGTCTATTCTTTTGATTTATAAGGGATTTTGCCGATTTCGGCCTATTGGTTAAAAAATGA
GCTGATTTAACAAAAATTTAACGCGAATTAATTCTGTGGAATGTGTGTCAGTTAGGGTGTGGAAAGTCCC
CAGGCTCCCCAGCAGGCAGAAGTATGCAAAGCATGCATCTCAATTAGTCAGCAACCAGGTGTGGAAAGTC
CCCAGGCTCCCCAGCAGGCAGAAGTATGCAAAGCATGCATCTCAATTAGTCAGCAACCATAGTCCCGCCC
CTAACTCCGCCCATCCCGCCCCTAACTCCGCCCAGTTCCGCCCATTCTCCGCCCCATGGCTGACTAATTT
TTTTTATTTATGCAGAGGCCGAGGCCGCCTCTGCCTCTGAGCTATTCCAGAAGTAGTGAGGAGGCTTTTT
TGGAGGCCTAGGCTTTTGCAAAAAGCTCCCGGGAGCTTGTATATCCATTTTCGGATCTGATCAAGAGACA
GGATGAGGATCGTTTCGCATGATTGAACAAGATGGATTGCACGCAGGTTCTCCGGCCGCTTGGGTGGAGA
GGCTATTCGGCTATGACTGGGCACAACAGACAATCGGCTGCTCTGATGCCGCCGTGTTCCGGCTGTCAGC
GCAGGGGCGCCCGGTTCTTTTTGTCAAGACCGACCTGTCCGGTGCCCTGAATGAACTGCAGGACGAGGCA
GCGCGGCTATCGTGGCTGGCCACGACGGGCGTTCCTTGCGCAGCTGTGCTCGACGTTGTCACTGAAGCGG
GAAGGGACTGGCTGCTATTGGGCGAAGTGCCGGGGCAGGATCTCCTGTCATCTCACCTTGCTCCTGCCGA
GAAAGTATCCATCATGGCTGATGCAATGCGGCGGCTGCATACGCTTGATCCGGCTACCTGCCCATTCGAC
CACCAAGCGAAACATCGCATCGAGCGAGCACGTACTCGGATGGAAGCCGGTCTTGTCGATCAGGATGATC
TGGACGAAGAGCATCAGGGGCTCGCGCCAGCCGAACTGTTCGCCAGGCTCAAGGCGCGCATGCCCGACGG
CGAGGATCTCGTCGTGACCCATGGCGATGCCTGCTTGCCGAATATCATGGTGGAAAATGGCCGCTTTTCT
GGATTCATCGACTGTGGCCGGCTGGGTGTGGCGGACCGCTATCAGGACATAGCGTTGGCTACCCGTGATA
TTGCTGAAGAGCTTGGCGGCGAATGGGCTGACCGCTTCCTCGTGCTTTACGGTATCGCCGCTCCCGATTC
GCAGCGCATCGCCTTCTATCGCCTTCTTGACGAGTTCTTCTGAGCGGGACTCTGGGGTTCGAAATGACCG
ACCAAGCGACGCCCAACCTGCCATCACGAGATTTCGATTCCACCGCCGCCTTCTATGAAAGGTTGGGCTT
CGGAATCGTTTTCCGGGACGCCGGCTGGATGATCCTCCAGCGCGGGGATCTCATGCTGGAGTTCTTCGCC
CACCCCAACTTGTTTATTGCAGCTTATAATGGTTACAAATAAAGCAATAGCATCACAAATTTCACAAATA
AAGCATTTTTTTCACTGCATTCTAGTTGTGGTTTGTCCAAACTCATCAATGTATCTTATCATGTCTGTAT
ACCGTCGACCTCTAGCTAGAGCTTGGCGTAATCATGGTCATAGCTGTTTCCTGTGTGAAATTGTTATCCG
CTCACAATTCCACACAACATACGAGCCGGAAGCATAAAGTGTAAAGCCTGGGGTGCCTAATGAGTGAGCT
AACTCACATTAATTGCGTTGCGCTCACTGCCCGCTTTCCAGTCGGGAAACCTGTCGTGCCAGCTGCATTA
ATGAATCGGCCAACGCGCGGGGAGAGGCGGTTTGCGTATTGGGCGCTCTTCCGCTTCCTCGCTCACTGAC
TCGCTGCGCTCGGTCGTTCGGCTGCGGCGAGCGGTATCAGCTCACTCAAAGGCGGTAATACGGTTATCCA
CAGAATCAGGGGATAACGCAGGAAAGAACATGTGAGCAAAAGGCCAGCAAAAGGCCAGGAACCGTAAAAA
GGCCGCGTTGCTGGCGTTTTTCCATAGGCTCCGCCCCCCTGACGAGCATCACAAAAATCGACGCTCAAGT
CAGAGGTGGCGAAACCCGACAGGACTATAAAGATACCAGGCGTTTCCCCCTGGAAGCTCCCTCGTGCGCT
CTCCTGTTCCGACCCTGCCGCTTACCGGATACCTGTCCGCCTTTCTCCCTTCGGGAAGCGTGGCGCTTTC
TCATAGCTCACGCTGTAGGTATCTCAGTTCGGTGTAGGTCGTTCGCTCCAAGCTGGGCTGTGTGCACGAA
CCCCCCGTTCAGCCCGACCGCTGCGCCTTATCCGGTAACTATCGTCTTGAGTCCAACCCGGTAAGACACG
ACTTATCGCCACTGGCAGCAGCCACTGGTAACAGGATTAGCAGAGCGAGGTATGTAGGCGGTGCTACAGA
GTTCTTGAAGTGGTGGCCTAACTACGGCTACACTAGAAGAACAGTATTTGGTATCTGCGCTCTGCTGAAG
CCAGTTACCTTCGGAAAAAGAGTTGGTAGCTCTTGATCCGGCAAACAAACCACCGCTGGTAGCGGTGGTT
TTTTTGTTTGCAAGCAGCAGATTACGCGCAGAAAAAAAGGATCTCAAGAAGATCCTTTGATCTTTTCTAC
GGGGTCTGACGCTCAGTGGAACGAAAACTCACGTTAAGGGATTTTGGTCATGAGATTATCAAAAAGGATC
TTCACCTAGATCCTTTTAAATTAAAAATGAAGTTTTAAATCAATCTAAAGTATATATGAGTAAACTTGGT
CTGACAGTTACCAATGCTTAATCAGTGAGGCACCTATCTCAGCGATCTGTCTATTTCGTTCATCCATAGT
TGCCTGACTCCCCGTCGTGTAGATAACTACGATACGGGAGGGCTTACCATCTGGCCCCAGTGCTGCAATG
ATACCGCGAGACCCACGCTCACCGGCTCCAGATTTATCAGCAATAAACCAGCCAGCCGGAAGGGCCGAGC
GCAGAAGTGGTCCTGCAACTTTATCCGCCTCCATCCAGTCTATTAATTGTTGCCGGGAAGCTAGAGTAAG
TAGTTCGCCAGTTAATAGTTTGCGCAACGTTGTTGCCATTGCTACAGGCATCGTGGTGTCACGCTCGTCG
TTTGGTATGGCTTCATTCAGCTCCGGTTCCCAACGATCAAGGCGAGTTACATGATCCCCCATGTTGTGCA
AAAAAGCGGTTAGCTCCTTCGGTCCTCCGATCGTTGTCAGAAGTAAGTTGGCCGCAGTGTTATCACTCAT
GGTTATGGCAGCACTGCATAATTCTCTTACTGTCATGCCATCCGTAAGATGCTTTTCTGTGACTGGTGAG
TACTCAACCAAGTCATTCTGAGAATAGTGTATGCGGCGACCGAGTTGCTCTTGCCCGGCGTCAATACGGG
ATAATACCGCGCCACATAGCAGAACTTTAAAAGTGCTCATCATTGGAAAACGTTCTTCGGGGCGAAAACT
CTCAAGGATCTTACCGCTGTTGAGATCCAGTTCGATGTAACCCACTCGTGCACCCAACTGATCTTCAGCA
TCTTTTACTTTCACCAGCGTTTCTGGGTGAGCAAAAACAGGAAGGCAAAATGCCGCAAAAAAGGGAATAA
GGGCGACACGGAAATGTTGAATACTCATACTCTTCCTTTTTCAATATTATTGAAGCATTTATCAGGGTTA
TTGTCTCATGAGCGGATACATATTTGAATGTATTTAGAAAAATAAACAAATAGGGGTTCCGCGCACATTT
CCCCGAAAAGTGCCACCTGACGTCGACGGATCGGGAGATCTCCCGATCCCCTATGGTGCACTCTCAGTAC
AATCTGCTCTGATGCCGCATAGTTAAGCCAGTATCTGCTCCCTGCTTGTGTGTTGGAGGTCGCTGAGTAG
TGCGCGAGCAAAATTTAAGCTACAACAAGGCAAGGCTTGACCGACAATTGCATGAAGAATCTGCTTAGGG
TTAGGCGTTTTGCGCTGCTTCGCGATGTACGGGCCAGATATACGCGTT
